>Addgene plasmid #17724 | pJC25R1+8stop | depositor full sequence | sequence record 8715 | Author sequence
AGCGCCGGTGATGCCGGCCACGATGCGTCCGGCGTAGAGGATCGAGATCTCGATCCCGCGAAATTAATAC
GACTCACTATAGGGGAATTGTGAGCGGATAACAATTCCCCTCTAGAAATAATTTTGTTTAACTTTAAGAA
GGAGATGTACATATGTCGGATTCAAACCAAGGCAACAATCAGCAAAACTACCAGCAATACAGCCAGAACG
GTAACCAACAACAAGGTAACAACAGATACCAAGGTTATCAAGCTTACAATGCTCAAGCCCAACCTGCAGG
TGGGTACTACCAAAATTACCAAGGTTATTCCGGATATCCACATGGTGGAGGTACTTGGGGTCAACCCCAT
GGAGGAGGTTGGGGTCAACCCCATGGAGGAGGTTGGGGTCAACCCCATGGAGGAGGTTGGGGTCAACCCC
ATGGAGGAGGTTGGGGTCAACCCCATGGAGGAGGTTGGGGTCAACCCCATGGAGGAGGTTGGGGTCAACC
CCATGGAGGTGGTTGGGGTCAACCACAAGGCGGCCGTGGAAATTACAAAAACTTCAACTACAATAACAAT
TTGCAAGGATATCAAGCTGGTTTCCAACCACAGTCTCAAGGTATGTCTTTGAACGACTTTCAAAAGCAAC
AAAAGCAGGCCGCTCCCAAACCAAAGAAGACTTTGAAGCTTGTCTCCAGTTCCGGTATCAAGTTGGCCAA
TGCTACCAAGAAGGTTGGCACAAAACCTGCCGAATCTGATAAGAAAGAGGAAGAGAAGTCTGCTGAAACC
AAAGAACCAACTAAAGAGCCAACAAAGGTCGAAGAACCAGTTAAAAAGGAGGAGAAACCAGTCCAGACTG
AAGAAAAGACGGAGGAAAAATCGGAACTTCCAAAGGTAGAAGACCTTAAAATCTCTGAATCAACACATAA
TACCAACAATGCCAATGTTACCAGTGCTGATGCCTTGATCAAGGAACAGGAAGAAGAAGTGGATGACGAA
GTTGTTAACGATTAAGGATCCCGAGCTCGGGCCCTAGCTAACTGATCCGGCTGCTAACAAAGCCCAAAGG
AAGCTGAGTTGGCTGCTGCCACCGCTGAGCAATAACTAGCATAACCCCTTGGGGCCTCTAAACGGGTCTT
GAGGGGTTTTTTGCTGAAAGGAGGAACTATAGATAATTCTTCTTGAAGACGAAAGGGCCTCGTGATACGC
CTATTTTTATAGGTTAATGTCATGATAATAATGGTTTCTTAGACGTCAGGTGGCACTTTTCGGGGAAATG
TGCGCGGAACCCCTATTTGTTTATTTTTCTAAATACATTCAAATATGTATCCGCTCATGAGACAATAACC
CTGATAAATGCTTCAATAATATTGAAAAAGGAAGAGTATGAGTATTCAACATTTCCGTGTCGCCCTTATT
CCCTTTTTTGCGGCATTTTGCCTTCCTGTTTTTGCTCACCCAGAAACGCTGGTGAAAGTAAAAGATGCTG
AAGATCAGTTGGGTGCACGAGTGGGTTACATCGAACTGGATCTCAACAGCGGTAAGATCCTTGAGAGTTT
TCGCCCCGAAGAACGTTTTCCAATGATGAGCACTTTTAAAGTTCTGCTATGTGGCGCGGTATTATCCCGT
GTTGACGCCGGGCAAGAGCAACTCGGTCGCCGCATACACTATTCTCAGAATGACTTGGTTGAGTACTCAC
CAGTCACAGAAAAGCATCTTACGGATGGCATGACAGTAAGAGAATTATGCAGTGCTGCCATAAGCATGAG
TGATAACACTGCGGCCAACTTACTTCTGACAACGATCGGAGGACCGAAGGAGCTAACCGCTTTTTTTCAC
AACATGGGGGATCATGTAACTCGCCTTGATCGTTGGGAACCGGAGCTGAATGAAGCCATACCAAACGACG
AGCGTGACACCACGATGCCTGTAGCAATGGCAACAACGTTGCGCAAACTATTAACTGGCGAACTACTTAC
TCTAGCTTCCCGGCAACAATTAATAGACTGGATGGAGGCGGATAAAGTTGCAGGACCACTTCTGCGCTCG
GCCCTTCCGGCTGGCTGGTTTATTGCTGATAAATCTGGAGCCGGTGAGCGTGGGTCTCGCGGTATCATTG
CAGCACTGGGGCCAGATGGTAAGCCCTCCCGTATCGTAGTTATCTACACGACGGGCAGTCAGGCAACTAT
GGATGAACGAAATAGACAGATCGCTGAGATAGGTGCCTCACTGATTAAGCATTGGTAACTGTCAGACCAA
GTTTACTCATATATACTTTAGATTGATTTAAAACTTCATTTTTAATTTAAAAGGATCTAGGTGAAGATCC
TTTTTGATAATCTCATGACCAAAATCCCTTAACGTGAGTTTTCGTTCCACTGAGCGTCAGACCCCGTAGA
AAAGATCAAAGGATCTTCTTGAGATCCTTTTTTTCTGCGCGTAATCTGCTGCTTGCAAACAAAAAAACCA
CCGCTACCAGCGGTGGTTTGTTTGCCGGATCAAGAGCTACCAACTCTTTTTCCGAAGGTAACTGGCTTCA
GCAGAGCGCAGATACCAAATACTGTCCTTCTAGTGTAGCCGTAGTTAGGCCACCACTTCAAGAACTCTGT
AGCACCGCCTACATACCTCGCTCTGCTAATCCTGTTACCAGTGGCTGCTGCCAGTGGCGATAAGTCGTGT
CTTACCGGGTTGGACTCAAGACGATAGTTACCGGATAAGGCGCAGCGGTCGGGCTGAACGGGGGGTTCGT
GCACACAGCCCAGCTTGGAGCGAACGACCTACACCGAACTGAGATACCTACAGCGTGAGCATTGAGAAAG
CGCCACGCTTCCCGAAGGGAGAAAGGCGGACAGGTATCCGGTAAGCGGCAGGGTCGGAACAGGAGAGCGC
ACGAGGGAGCTTCCAGGGGGGAACGCCTGGTATCTTTATAGTCCTGTCGGGTTTCGCCACCTCTGACTTG
AGCGTCGATTTTTGTGATGCTCGTCAGGGGGGCCGAGCCTATGGAAAAACGCCAGCAACGCGGCCTTTTT
ACGGTTCCTGGCCTTTTGCTGGCCTTTTGCTCACATGTTCTTTCCTGCGTTATCCCCTGATTCTGTGGAT
AACCGTATTACCGCCTTTGAGTGAGCTGATACCGCTCGCCGCAGCCGAACGACCGAGCGCAGCGAGTCAG
TGAGCGAGGAAGCGGAAG
Features (pLannotate 1.2.2; 10 found; start..end, strand, type, name):
      2..43      -  CDS            TcR (fragment): tetracycline efflux protein; tet; confers resistance to tetracycline
     65..83      +  promoter       T7 promoter: promoter for bacteriophage T7 RNA polymerase
     84..108     +  protein_bind   lac operator: The lac repressor binds to the lac operator to inhibit transcription in E. coli. This inhibition can be relieved by adding lactose or isopropyl-β-D-thiogalactopyranoside (IPTG). lac repressor encoded by lacI
    123..145     +  RBS            RBS: efficient ribosome binding site from bacteriophage T7 gene 10 (Olins and Rangwala, 1989)
    153..992     +  CDS            SUP35 (fragment): ERF3_YEAST - Also known as GST1, PNM2, SAL3, SUF12, SUP2. Experimental evidence at protein level: Swiss-Prot protein existence level 1. Involved in translation termination. Stimulates the activity of ERF1. Binds guanine nucleotides. Recruited by polyadenylate-binding protein PAB1 to poly(A)-tails of mRNAs. Interaction with PAB1 is also required for regulation of normal mRNA decay through translation termination-coupled poly(A) shortening. From Saccharomyces cerevisiae (strain ATCC 204508 / S288c) (Baker's yeast).
   1030..1078    +  CDS            SET1 (fragment): solubility-enhancement tag derived from T7 phage gene 10B
   1086..1133    +  terminator     T7 terminator: transcription terminator for bacteriophage T7 RNA polymerase
   1263..1367    +  promoter       AmpR promoter: bla
   1368..2228    +  CDS            AmpR: β-lactamase; bla; confers resistance to ampicillin, carbenicillin, and related antibiotics
   2399..2987    +  rep_origin     ori: high-copy-number ColE1/pMB1/pBR322/pUC origin of replication
