[The description below was written by a language model from this plasmid's Addgene catalogue record and pLannotate feature annotations shown in this document.]
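Description:
pJC25R1+8stop is a small bacterial expression plasmid (the depositor's sequence is 3,168 nt) built on the pJC25 backbone. It is propagated in E. coli at high copy from a ColE1/pUC-type origin and selected with ampicillin through the β-lactamase (AmpR) gene and its own promoter. A short remnant of a tetracycline-resistance gene is annotated at the start of the sequence. It is only a fragment and should not be considered a functional marker.

The expression cassette is a standard pET-style arrangement: a T7 promoter followed by a lac operator, the strong ribosome binding site from T7 gene 10, the insert, and a T7 terminator. Transcription therefore depends on T7 RNA polymerase supplied by the host. It can be held in check by lac repressor and induced with IPTG, although no lacI gene is annotated on the plasmid itself.

The insert, cloned between NdeI and BamHI, is listed as Sup35R1+8, also called "Sup35+8 PrP repeat". It is annotated as an approximately 840 bp fragment of the Saccharomyces cerevisiae SUP35 gene, which encodes translation termination factor eRF3. The names and the associated publication on chimeric yeast prions indicate a partial Sup35 protein carrying PrP-derived repeats, but the record does not spell out the exact repeat architecture. A short sequence downstream is annotated as a fragment of a T7 gene 10B solubility tag. The "stop" in the plasmid name suggests translation ends before any downstream vector sequence, though the record does not confirm this.

The construct is suited to recombinant production of the chimeric protein in E. coli for in vitro studies of conformational conversion and amyloid assembly.
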