Addgene plasmid #17724: pJC25R1+8stop
Depositing lab: Susan Lindquist. Depositing organization: Whitehead Institute for Biomedical Research. Publication: Probing the role of PrP repeats in conformational conversion and amyloid assembly of chimeric yeast prions. Dong J, Bloom JD, Goncharov V, Chattopadhyay M, Millhauser GL, Lynn DG, Scheibel T, Lindquist S. J Biol Chem. 2007 Nov 23. 282(47):34204-12. 10.1074/jbc.M704952200 PubMed 17893150.
Backbone
  Vector backbone: pJC25
  Backbone size w/o insert (bp): 2300
  Vector type: Bacterial Expression
Growth in bacteria
  Bacterial resistance: Ampicillin, 100 μg/mL
  Growth temperature: 37°C
  Growth strain: DH5alpha
  Copy number: High Copy
Gene/Insert
  Gene/Insert name: Sup35R1+8 (alt names: Sup35+8 PrP repeat; sup35)
  Species: S. cerevisiae (budding yeast)
  Insert size (bp): 800
  Entrez Gene: SUP35 (a.k.a. YDR172W, GST1, PNM2, SAL3, SUF12, SUP2, SUP36)
  Cloning method: Restriction Enzyme; 5′ cloning site NdeI (unknown if destroyed); 3′ cloning site BamHI (unknown if destroyed)
  Sequencing primers: 5′ n/a
Terms and licenses: Academic/Nonprofit Terms; Industry Terms: Not Available to Industry
How to cite: pJC25R1+8stop was a gift from Susan Lindquist (Addgene plasmid # 17724 ; http://n2t.net/addgene:17724 ; RRID:Addgene_17724)
