>Addgene plasmid #17724 | pJC25R1+8stop | addgene partial sequence | sequence record 23652 | 17724 with T7
TGCGANATTCCCTCTGAATATTTTGTTTACTTTAAGAAGGAGATATACATATGTCGGATTCAAACCAAGG
CAACAATCAGCAAAACTACCAGCAATACAGCCAGAACGGTAACCAACAACAAGGTAACAACAGATACCAA
GGTTATCAAGCTTACAATGCTCAAGCCCAACCTGCAGGTGGGTACTACCAAAATTACCAAGGTTATTCCG
GATATCCACAAGGTGGAGGTACTTGGGGTCAACCCCATGGAGGAGGTTGGGGTCAACCCCATGGAGGAGG
TTGGGGTCAACCCCATGGAGGAGGTTGGGGTCAACCCCATGGAGGAGGTTGGGGTCAACCCCATGGAGGA
GGTTGGGGTCAACCCCATGGAGGAGGTTGGGGTCAACCCCATGGAGGTGGTTGGGGTCAACCACAAGGCG
GCCGTGGAAATTACAAAAACTTCAACTACAATAACAATTTGCAAGGATATCAAGCTGGTTTCCAACCACA
GTCTCAAGGTATGTCTTTGAACGACTTTCAAAAGCAACAAAAGCAGGCCGCTCCCAAACCAAAGAAGACT
TTGAAGCTTGTCTCCAGTTCCGGTATCAAGTTGGCCAATGCTACCAAGAAGGTTGGCACAAAACCTGCCG
AATCTGATAAGAAAGAGGAAGAGAAGTCTGCTGAAACCAAAGAACCAACTAAAGAGCCAACAAAGGTCGA
AGAACCAGTTAAAAGGAGGAGAACC
